>Addgene plasmid #27770 | pUT1179-HQ858720 | depositor full sequence | sequence record 13074 | Author sequence
CAAATAATGATTTTATTTTGACTGATAGTGACCTGTTCGTTGCAACAAATTGATGAGCAATGCTTTTTTA
TAATGCCAACTTTGTACAAAAAAGCAGGCTCCGCGGCCGCCCCCTTCACCATGGCGTCGACCTCTCCGCG
CCGCTCCTCTGGCGGGGACTCAGCTTCCCCGTCCGCACCCCTCATCCCCTCGCCGCCGACCTCCCCGGCA
TCCGGCCCCTCCGGTGGCCCGCTAGGGCGGCTCACGAGCCTCCGCGGCGCGGCGCGGTTCATCCGCCGCA
CGGGGAGCCGGCGCCTGATGAGGGAGCCCTCCGTGGCGGTGCGGGAGACGGCCGCCGAGCACCTCGAGGA
GCGCCAGACCGACTGGGCCTACTCGAAGCCCGTCGTCGTGCTCGACATGCTCTGGAACCTCGCCTTCGTC
GCCGTCGCCGCGGCCGTACTCGCCGCATCGGTGGGCGAGCGGCCCACCGTGCCGCTCCGTGTCTGGATCG
TAGGCTACGTGCTCCAGTGCCTCCTCCACGTACTCAGCGTCACCGTCGAGTACAGGCGTCGACGCAGGAA
CGCGGACCAGGAGGGAGCGGGTGATGAGGATTTAAAGCTCAGTATTGTGAAGCACTTGGAGTCTGCAAAC
ACGATGTTTTCCTTCATATGGTGGATTGTTGGGTTCTATTGGGTGTCTGCAGGTGGTAAAGCTTTATCAC
ATGATGCTCCTCAGCTTTATTGGCTGTCAATTGTTTTTCTGGCGTTTGATGTTTTCTTTGTGGTCTTCTG
TGTTGCCTTGGCTTGTGTGATTGGAATCGCTGTTTGTTGCTGCCTTCCCTGCATTATTGCTATCTTATAT
GCTGTAACTGATCAGCAGGAGGGAGCATCTGAAGATGACATAAACAACCTATCCAAATTCAAATTTCAGA
CAATGAGTGATGCAGACAAGCTAGCTGCTGGCATTGCAGCACCTGTGGGTGGAGTGATGACAGAGTGTGG
TACCAATCCTCCTGTCGAACATATTCTCTCAGCTGAGGATGCAGAGTGCTGTATCTGCCTATGCCCGTAT
GAAGATGGCGTGGAACTACGTGAGCTTCCTTGCAACCACCATTTTCACTGCAGCTGCATTGACAAGTGGC
TTCACATAAATGCTACATGCCCATTGTGCAAGTTCGACATCATCAAGAGCAACCGTGACATAGAAGAGGT
CAAGGGTGGGCGCGCCGACCCAGCTTTCTTGTACAAAGTTGGCATTATAAGAAAGCATTGCTTATCAATT
TGTTGCAACGAACAGGTCACTATCAGTCAAAATAAAATCATTATTTGCCATCCAGCTGATATCCCCTATA
GTGAGTCGTATTACATGGTCATAGCTGTTTCCTGGCAGCTCTGGCCCGTGTCTCAAAATCTCTGATGTTA
CATTGCACAAGATAAAAATATATCATCATGAACAATAAAACTGTCTGCTTACATAAACAGTAATACAAGG
GGTGTTATGAGCCATATTCAACGGGAAACGTCGAGGCCGCGATTAAATTCCAACATGGATGCTGATTTAT
ATGGGTATAAATGGGCTCGCGATAATGTCGGGCAATCAGGTGCGACAATCTATCGCTTGTATGGGAAGCC
CGATGCGCCAGAGTTGTTTCTGAAACATGGCAAAGGTAGCGTTGCCAATGATGTTACAGATGAGATGGTC
AGACTAAACTGGCTGACGGAATTTATGCCTCTTCCGACCATCAAGCATTTTATCCGTACTCCTGATGATG
CATGGTTACTCACCACTGCGATCCCCGGAAAAACAGCATTCCAGGTATTAGAAGAATATCCTGATTCAGG
TGAAAATATTGTTGATGCGCTGGCAGTGTTCCTGCGCCGGTTGCATTCGATTCCTGTTTGTAATTGTCCT
TTTAACAGCGATCGCGTATTTCGTCTCGCTCAGGCGCAATCACGAATGAATAACGGTTTGGTTGATGCGA
GTGATTTTGATGACGAGCGTAATGGCTGGCCTGTTGAACAAGTCTGGAAAGAAATGCATAAACTTTTGCC
ATTCTCACCGGATTCAGTCGTCACTCATGGTGATTTCTCACTTGATAACCTTATTTTTGACGAGGGGAAA
TTAATAGGTTGTATTGATGTTGGACGAGTCGGAATCGCAGACCGATACCAGGATCTTGCCATCCTATGGA
ACTGCCTCGGTGAGTTTTCTCCTTCATTACAGAAACGGCTTTTTCAAAAATATGGTATTGATAATCCTGA
TATGAATAAATTGCAGTTTCATTTGATGCTCGATGAGTTTTTCTAATCAGAATTGGTTAATTGGTTGTAA
CACTGGCAGAGCATTACGCTGACTTGACGGGACGGCGCAAGCTCATGACCAAAATCCCTTAACGTGAGTT
ACGCGTCGTTCCACTGAGCGTCAGACCCCGTAGAAAAGATCAAAGGATCTTCTTGAGATCCTTTTTTTCT
GCGCGTAATCTGCTGCTTGCAAACAAAAAAACCACCGCTACCAGCGGTGGTTTGTTTGCCGGATCAAGAG
CTACCAACTCTTTTTCCGAAGGTAACTGGCTTCAGCAGAGCGCAGATACCAAATACTGTCCTTCTAGTGT
AGCCGTAGTTAGGCCACCACTTCAAGAACTCTGTAGCACCGCCTACATACCTCGCTCTGCTAATCCTGTT
ACCAGTGGCTGCTGCCAGTGGCGATAAGTCGTGTCTTACCGGGTTGGACTCAAGACGATAGTTACCGGAT
AAGGCGCAGCGGTCGGGCTGAACGGGGGGTTCGTGCACACAGCCCAGCTTGGAGCGAACGACCTACACCG
AACTGAGATACCTACAGCGTGAGCATTGAGAAAGCGCCACGCTTCCCGAAGGGAGAAAGGCGGACAGGTA
TCCGGTAAGCGGCAGGGTCGGAACAGGAGAGCGCACGAGGGAGCTTCCAGGGGGAAACGCCTGGTATCTT
TATAGTCCTGTCGGGTTTCGCCACCTCTGACTTGAGCGTCGATTTTTGTGATGCTCGTCAGGGGGGCGGA
GCCTATGGAAAAACGCCAGCAACGCGGCCTTTTTACGGTTCCTGGCCTTTTGCTGGCCTTTTGCTCACAT
GTTCTTTCCTGCGTTATCCCCTGATTCTGTGGATAACCGTATTACCGCCTTTGAGTGAGCTGATACCGCT
CGCCGCAGCCGAACGACCGAGCGCAGCGAGTCAGTGAGCGAGGAAGCGGAAGAGCGCCCAATACGCAAAC
CGCCTCTCCCCGCGCGTTGGCCGATTCATTAATGCAGCTGGCACGACAGGTTTCCCGACTGGAAAGCGGG
CAGTGAGCGCAACGCAATTAATACGCGTACCGCTAGCCAGGAAGAGTTTGTAGAAACGCAAAAAGGCCAT
CCGTCAGGATGGCCTTCTGCTTAGTTTGATGCCTGGCAGTTTATGGCGGGCGTCCTGCCCGCCACCCTCC
GGGCCGTTGCTTCACAACGTTCAAATCCGCTCCCGGCGGATTTGTCCTACTCAGGAGAGCGTTCACCGAC
AAACAACAGATAAAACGAAAGGCCCAGTCTTCCGACTGAGCCTTTCGTTTTATTTGATGCCTGGCAGTTC
CCTACTCTCGCGTTAACGCTAGCATGGATGTTTTCCCAGTCACGACGTTGTAAAACGACGGCCAGTCTTA
AGCTCGGGCCC
Features (pLannotate 1.2.2; 10 found; start..end, strand, type, name):
      1..100     +  protein_bind   attL1: mutant version of attL; recombination site for the Gateway® LR reaction LR Clonase™
    238..1191    +  CDS            RING1_ARATH (fragment): Experimental evidence at protein level: Swiss-Prot protein existence level 1. Mediates E2-dependent protein ubiquitination in vitro. From Arabidopsis thaliana (Mouse-ear cress).
   1208..1307    -  protein_bind   attL2: mutant version of attL; recombination site for the Gateway® LR reaction LR Clonase™
   1325..1343    -  promoter       T7 promoter: promoter for bacteriophage T7 RNA polymerase
   1477..2286    +  CDS            KanR: aminoglycoside phosphotransferase; aph(3')-Ia; confers resistance to kanamycin in bacteria or G418 (Geneticin®) in eukaryotes
   2433..3021    +  rep_origin     ori: high-copy-number ColE1/pMB1/pBR322/pUC origin of replication
   3204..3296    +  CDS            lacI (fragment): lac repressor; lacI; The lac repressor binds to the lac operator to inhibit transcription in E. coli. This inhibition can be relieved by adding lactose or isopropyl-β-D-thiogalactopyranoside (IPTG).
   3351..3378    -  terminator     rrnB T2 terminator: transcription terminator T2 from the E. coli rrnB gene
   3510..3553    +  terminator     rrnB T1 terminator: Escherichia coli rrnB; transcription terminator T1 from the E. coli rrnB gene
   3600..3636    -  CDS            lacZα (fragment): LacZα fragment of β-galactosidase; lacZ fragment
