[The description below was written by a language model from this plasmid's Addgene catalogue record and pLannotate feature annotations shown in this document.]
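Description:
pUT1179-HQ858720 is a Gateway entry clone built in the Invitrogen pENTR/D backbone and carrying a maize (Zea mays) transcription factor open reading frame. It belongs to a maize transcription factor ORF collection assembled for functional genomics. The plasmid is propagated in E. coli under kanamycin selection, provided by the aph(3')-Ia KanR gene. It replicates from a ColE1/pUC-type origin, which the annotation labels high-copy although the catalogue entry lists the plasmid as low copy. The full sequence is 3,651 nt, consistent with a 2,580 bp backbone plus a 1,071 bp insert.

The insert is described as a WRKY transcription factor coding sequence, amplified by PCR from a full-length cDNA clone and retaining its native stop codon. It lies between attL1 and attL2, so an LR recombination reaction can move the ORF into any attR-containing destination vector for expression, interaction or DNA-binding studies. Because the stop codon is retained, the clone suits native or N-terminally tagged expression rather than C-terminal fusions. The entry vector has no promoter driving the ORF. rrnB T1 and T2 terminators sit upstream of attL1 to block read-through transcription into the insert, and a T7 promoter beyond attL2 points back toward the insert on the opposite strand. The short lacI and lacZα fragments are backbone remnants.

One discrepancy is worth noting. The automated annotation matches most of the insert region to a fragment of an Arabidopsis RING-type ubiquitin ligase (RING1) rather than to a WRKY protein. The record does not resolve this, so the family assignment should be checked against the insert's GenBank entry.
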