Addgene plasmid #27770: pUT1179-HQ858720
Depositing lab: John Gray & Erich Grotewold. Depositing organization: University of Toledo. Publication: The Maize TFome--development of a transcription factor open reading frame collection for functional genomics. Burdo B, Gray J, Goetting-Minesky MP, Wittler B, Hunt M, Li T, Velliquette D, Thomas J, Gentzel I, dos Santos Brito M, Mejia-Guerra MK, Connolly LN, Qaisi D, Li W, Casas MI, Doseff AI, Grotewold E. Plant J. 2014 Oct;80(2):356-66. doi: 10.1111/tpj.12623. Epub 2014 Aug 26. PubMed 25053252.
Backbone
  Vector backbone: pENTR/D
  Backbone manufacturer: Invitrogen
  Backbone size w/o insert (bp): 2580
  Vector type: Entry vector
Growth in bacteria
  Bacterial resistance: Kanamycin, 50 μg/mL
  Growth temperature: 37°C
  Growth strain: DH5alpha
  Growth instructions: E. coli TOP10
  Copy number: Low Copy
Gene/Insert
  Gene/Insert name: WRKY transcription factor from EE170689
  Species: Zea mays
  Insert size (bp): 1071
  GenBank ID: HQ858720
  Cloning method: Restriction Enzyme
  Sequencing primers: 5′ M13 For; 3′ M13 Rev
Terms and licenses: Academic/Nonprofit Terms; Industry Terms: Not Available to Industry
Depositor comments: This CDS was amplified using PCR from a full length cDNA template from the Maize Full-length cDNA Project (www.maizecdna.org) and the PCR product included the stop codon. The PCR product was cloned into a Gateway pENTR/D vector. Further information on this gene may be obtained at www.grassius.org using the GenBank number. (The second half of the plasmid name is the GenBank Number for the sequence of the insert)
How to cite: pUT1179-HQ858720 was a gift from John Gray & Erich Grotewold (Addgene plasmid # 27770 ; http://n2t.net/addgene:27770 ; RRID:Addgene_27770)
