>Addgene plasmid #27770 | pUT1179-HQ858720 | addgene partial sequence | sequence record 34092 | 27770 with M13pUC-fwd
ATTTTATTTTGACTGATAGTGACCTGTTCGTTGCAACAAATTGATGAGCAATGCTTTTTTATAATGCCAA
CTTTGTACAAAAAAGCAGGCTCCGCGGCCGCCCCCTTCACCATGGCGTCGACCTCTCCGCGCCGCTCCTC
TGGCGGGGACTCAGCTTCCCCGTCCGCACCCCTCATCCCCTCGCCGCCGACCTCCCCGGCATCCGGCCCC
TCCGGTGGCCCGCTAGGGCGGCTCACGAGCCTCCGCGGCGCGGCGCGGTTCATCCGCCGCACGGGGAGCC
GGCGCCTGATGAGGGAGCCCTCCGTGGCGGTGCGGGAGACGGCCGCCGAGCACCTCGAGGAGCGCCAGAC
CGACTGGGCCTACTCGAAGCCCGTCGTCGTGCTCGACATGCTCTGGAACCTCGCCTTCGTCGCCGTCGCC
GCGGCCGTACTCGCCGCATCGGTGGGCGAGCGGCCCACCGTGCCGCTCCGTGTCTGGATCGTAGGCTACG
TGCTCCAGTGCCTCCTCCACGTACTCAGCGTCACCGTCGAGTACAGGCGTCGACGCAGGAACGCGGACCA
GGAGGGAGCGGGTGATGAGGATTTAAAGCTCAGTATTGTGAAGCACTTGGAGTCTGCAAACACGATGTTT
TCCTTCATATGGTGGATTGTTGGGTTCTATTGGGTGTCTGCAGGTGGTAAAGCTTTATCACATGATGCTC
CTCAGCTTTATTGGCTGTCAATTGTTTTTCTGGCGTTTGATGTTTTCTTTGTGGTCTTCTGTGTTG
